Addgene plasmid #189635: pLenti_mpx_AsCas12a(dual-gRNA)_h7SK(PacI-ClaI)_U6(I-SceI-NheI)_PGK-puro
Purpose: Lentiviral expression of double dual-AsCas12a gRNAs for generating combinatorial AsCas12a 3Cs libraries
Depositing lab: Manuel Kaulich. Depositing organization: Goethe-Universitaet Frankfurt am Main. Publication: Optimized metrics for orthogonal combinatorial CRISPR screens. Cetin R, Wegner M, Luwisch L, Saud S, Achmedov T, Susser S, Vera-Guapi A, Muller K, Matthess Y, Quandt E, Schaubeck S, Beisel CL, Kaulich M. Sci Rep. 2023 May 6;13(1):7405. doi: 10.1038/s41598-023-34597-8. PubMed 37149686.
Backbone
  Vector backbone: pLentiCRISPRv2 backbone
  Total vector size (bp): 9414
  Vector type: Mammalian Expression, Lentiviral, CRISPR
  Selectable markers: Puromycin
Growth in bacteria
  Bacterial resistance: Ampicillin, 100 μg/mL
  Growth temperature: 37°C
  Growth strain: NEB Stable
  Copy number: High Copy
Gene/Insert
  Gene/Insert name: h7SK arrayed Cas12a gRNA cassette, hU6 arrayed Cas12a gRNA cassette, PGK puro cassette
  gRNA/shRNA sequence: non targeting gRNA
Terms and licenses: Academic/Nonprofit Terms; Industry Terms: Not Available to Industry
How to cite: pLenti_mpx_AsCas12a(dual-gRNA)_h7SK(PacI-ClaI)_U6(I-SceI-NheI)_PGK-puro was a gift from Manuel Kaulich (Addgene plasmid # 189635 ; http://n2t.net/addgene:189635 ; RRID:Addgene_189635)
