[The description below was written by a language model from this plasmid's Addgene catalogue record and pLannotate feature annotations shown in this document.]
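Description:
pLenti_mpx_AsCas12a(dual-gRNA)_h7SK(PacI-ClaI)_U6(I-SceI-NheI)_PGK-puro is a roughly 9.4 kb third-generation-style, self-inactivating lentiviral CRISPR vector built on a pLentiCRISPRv2 backbone. It is propagated in E. coli as a high-copy plasmid through a ColE1/pUC-type origin with ampicillin selection. The backbone also carries an f1 origin and an SV40/EM7-driven bleomycin/Zeocin resistance cassette located outside the viral genome. The transfer region is framed by a CMV enhancer/promoter fused to a truncated HIV-1 5' LTR and a ΔU3 3' LTR followed by a bGH polyadenylation signal. It contains the Ψ packaging signal with a partial gag sequence, the RRE for Rev-dependent export, the cPPT/CTS and a WPRE to enhance transcript expression.

The payload consists of two RNA polymerase III cassettes, one driven by the human 7SK promoter and one by the human U6 promoter. Each is designed to express an arrayed pair of AsCas12a guide RNAs, so that four guides can be delivered from one provirus. The construct name indicates placeholder restriction sites in each cassette (PacI–ClaI for h7SK, I-SceI–NheI for U6), and the record lists the deposited guides as non-targeting. The automated annotation detects the U6 promoter but not the 7SK promoter, which presumably lies in the unannotated stretch between the cPPT and U6. A mouse PGK promoter drives puromycin N-acetyltransferase for selection of transduced mammalian cells. No Cas12a coding sequence is annotated, so the nuclease must be supplied separately. The stated purpose is to serve as a template for generating combinatorial AsCas12a 3Cs guide libraries for multiplexed CRISPR screens.
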