Features (pLannotate 1.2.2; 30 found; start..end, strand, type, name):
     31..83      -  misc_feature   bom (fragment): basis of mobility region from pBR322
    238..617     +  enhancer       CMV enhancer: human cytomegalovirus immediate early enhancer
    618..817     +  promoter       CMV promoter: human cytomegalovirus (CMV) immediate early promoter
    835..1015    +  LTR            5' LTR (truncated): truncated 5' long terminal repeat (LTR) from HIV-1
   1062..1187    +  misc_feature   HIV-1 Ψ: packaging signal of human immunodeficiency virus type 1
   1171..1533    +  CDS            HIV-1 gag (fragment): gag protein from human immunodeficiency virus 1; gag
   1679..1912    +  misc_feature   RRE: The Rev response element (RRE) of HIV-1 allows for Rev-dependent mRNA export from the nucleus to the cytoplasm.
   2289..2389    +  CDS            Rev (fragment): human immunodeficiency virus 1 (HIV-1) Rev protein; rev; enhances nuclear export of unspliced and incompletely spliced viral mRNAs
   2439..2556    +  misc_feature   cPPT/CTS: central polypurine tract and central termination sequence of HIV-1
   2993..3233    +  promoter       U6 promoter: RNA polymerase III promoter for human U6 snRNA
   3351..3850    +  promoter       PGK promoter: mouse phosphoglycerate kinase 1 promoter
   3890..4489    +  CDS            PuroR (fragment): puromycin N-acetyltransferase; pac from Streptomyces; confers resistance to puromycin
   4505..5093    +  misc_feature   WPRE: woodchuck hepatitis virus posttranscriptional regulatory element
   5144..5163    +  misc_feature   cPPT/CTS (fragment): central polypurine tract and central termination sequence of HIV-1
   5165..5398    +  LTR            3' LTR (ΔU3): self-inactivating 3' long terminal repeat (LTR) from HIV-1
   5430..5654    +  polyA_signal   bGH poly(A) signal: bovine growth hormone polyadenylation signal
   5658..5679    +  promoter       SV40 promoter (fragment): SV40 enhancer and early promoter
   5700..6128    +  rep_origin     f1 ori (sequence partly withheld): f1 bacteriophage origin of replication; arrow indicates direction of (+) strand synthesis
   6142..6471    +  promoter       SV40 promoter: SV40 enhancer and early promoter
   6519..6566    +  promoter       EM7 promoter: synthetic bacterial promoter&nbsp
   6585..6959    +  CDS            BleoR: antibiotic-binding protein; Sh ble from Streptoalloteichus hindustanus; confers resistance to bleomycin, phleomycin, and Zeocin™
   6969..7094    +  CDS            ble (fragment): BLE_KLEPN - Experimental evidence at protein level: Swiss-Prot protein existence level 1. Binding protein with a strong affinity to the bleomycin family of antibiotics. Binds to CL990; an antimitotic-antibiotic compound. From Klebsiella pneumoniae.
   7089..7210    +  polyA_signal   SV40 poly(A) signal: SV40 polyadenylation signal
   7283..7299    -  protein_bind   lac operator: The lac repressor binds to the lac operator to inhibit transcription in E. coli. This inhibition can be relieved by adding lactose or isopropyl-β-D-thiogalactopyranoside (IPTG). lac repressor encoded by lacI
   7307..7337    -  promoter       lac promoter: promoter for the E. coli lac operon
   7352..7373    -  protein_bind   CAP binding site: CAP binding activates transcription in the presence of cAMP. E. coli catabolite activator protein
   7386..7478    -  CDS            lacI (fragment): lac repressor; lacI; The lac repressor binds to the lac operator to inhibit transcription in E. coli. This inhibition can be relieved by adding lactose or isopropyl-β-D-thiogalactopyranoside (IPTG).
   7661..8249    -  rep_origin     ori: high-copy-number ColE1/pMB1/pBR322/pUC origin of replication
   8420..9280    -  CDS            AmpR: β-lactamase; bla; confers resistance to ampicillin, carbenicillin, and related antibiotics
   9281..9385    -  promoter       AmpR promoter: bla
>Addgene plasmid #189635 | pLenti_mpx_AsCas12a(dual-gRNA)_h7SK(PacI-ClaI)_U6(I-SceI-NheI)_PGK-puro | addgene full sequence | sequence record 414905 | Addgene NGS Result
GTCGACGGATCGGGAGATCTCCCGATCCCCTATGGTGCACTCTCAGTACAATCTGCTCTGATGCCGCATA
GTTAAGCCAGTATCTGCTCCCTGCTTGTGTGTTGGAGGTCGCTGAGTAGTGCGCGAGCAAAATTTAAGCT
ACAACAAGGCAAGGCTTGACCGACAATTGCATGAAGAATCTGCTTAGGGTTAGGCGTTTTGCGCTGCTTC
GCGATGTACGGGCCAGATATACGCGTTGACATTGATTATTGACTAGTTATTAATAGTAATCAATTACGGG
GTCATTAGTTCATAGCCCATATATGGAGTTCCGCGTTACATAACTTACGGTAAATGGCCCGCCTGGCTGA
CCGCCCAACGACCCCCGCCCATTGACGTCAATAATGACGTATGTTCCCATAGTAACGCCAATAGGGACTT
TCCATTGACGTCAATGGGTGGAGTATTTACGGTAAACTGCCCACTTGGCAGTACATCAAGTGTATCATAT
GCCAAGTACGCCCCCTATTGACGTCAATGACGGTAAATGGCCCGCCTGGCATTATGCCCAGTACATGACC
TTATGGGACTTTCCTACTTGGCAGTACATCTACGTATTAGTCATCGCTATTACCATGGTGATGCGGTTTT
GGCAGTACATCAATGGGCGTGGATAGCGGTTTGACTCACGGGGATTTCCAAGTCTCCACCCCATTGACGT
CAATGGGAGTTTGTTTTGGCACCAAAATCAACGGGACTTTCCAAAATGTCGTAACAACTCCGCCCCATTG
ACGCAAATGGGCGGTAGGCGTGTACGGTGGGAGGTCTATATAAGCAGCGCGTTTTGCCTGTACTGGGTCT
CTCTGGTTAGACCAGATCTGAGCCTGGGAGCTCTCTGGCTAACTAGGGAACCCACTGCTTAAGCCTCAAT
AAAGCTTGCCTTGAGTGCTTCAAGTAGTGTGTGCCCGTCTGTTGTGTGACTCTGGTAACTAGAGATCCCT
CAGACCCTTTTAGTCAGTGTGGAAAATCTCTAGCAGTGGCGCCCGAACAGGGACTTGAAAGCGAAAGGGA
AACCAGAGGAGCTCTCTCGACGCAGGACTCGGCTTGCTGAAGCGCGCACGGCAAGAGGCGAGGGGCGGCG
ACTGGTGAGTACGCCAAAAATTTTGACTAGCGGAGGCTAGAAGGAGAGAGATGGGTGCGAGAGCGTCAGT
ATTAAGCGGGGGAGAATTAGATCGCGATGGGAAAAAATTCGGTTAAGGCCAGGGGGAAAGAAAAAATATA
AATTAAAACATATAGTATGGGCAAGCAGGGAGCTAGAACGATTCGCAGTTAATCCTGGCCTGTTAGAAAC
ATCAGAAGGCTGTAGACAAATACTGGACAGCTACAACCATCCCTTCAGACAGGATCAGAAGAACTTAGAT
CATTATATAATACAGTAGCAACCCTCTATTGTGTGCATCAAAGGATAGAGATAAAAGACACCAAGGAAGC
TTTAGACAAGATAGAGGAAGAGCAAAACAAAAGTAAGACCACCGCACAGCAAGCGGCCGCTGATCTTCAG
ACCTGGAGGAGGAGATATGAGGGACAATTGGAGAAGTGAATTATATAAATATAAAGTAGTAAAAATTGAA
CCATTAGGAGTAGCACCCACCAAGGCAAAGAGAAGAGTGGTGCAGAGAGAAAAAAGAGCAGTGGGAATAG
GAGCTTTGTTCCTTGGGTTCTTGGGAGCAGCAGGAAGCACTATGGGCGCAGCGTCAATGACGCTGACGGT
ACAGGCCAGACAATTATTGTCTGGTATAGTGCAGCAGCAGAACAATTTGCTGAGGGCTATTGAGGCGCAA
CAGCATCTGTTGCAACTCACAGTCTGGGGCATCAAGCAGCTCCAGGCAAGAATCCTGGCTGTGGAAAGAT
ACCTAAAGGATCAACAGCTCCTGGGGATTTGGGGTTGCTCTGGAAAACTCATTTGCACCACTGCTGTGCC
TTGGAATGCTAGTTGGAGTAATAAATCTCTGGAACAGATTTGGAATCACACGACCTGGATGGAGTGGGAC
AGAGAAATTAACAATTACACAAGCTTAATACACTCCTTAATTGAAGAATCGCAAAACCAGCAAGAAAAGA
ATGAACAAGAATTATTGGAATTAGATAAATGGGCAAGTTTGTGGAATTGGTTTAACATAACAAATTGGCT
GTGGTATATAAAATTATTCATAATGATAGTAGGAGGCTTGGTAGGTTTAAGAATAGTTTTTGCTGTACTT
TCTATAGTGAATAGAGTTAGGCAGGGATATTCACCATTATCGTTTCAGACCCACCTCCCAACCCCGAGGG
GACCCGACAGGCCCGAAGGAATAGAAGAAGAAGGTGGAGAGAGAGACAGAGACAGATCCATTCGATTAGT
GAACGGATCGGCACTGCGTGCGCCAATTCTGCAGACAAATGGCAGTATTCATCCACAATTTTAAAAGAAA
AGGGGGGATTGGGGGGTACAGTGCAGGGGAAAGAATAGTAGACATAATAGCAACAGACATACAAACTAAA
GAATTACAAAAACAAATTACAAAAATTCAAAATTTTCGGGTTTATTACAGGGACAGCAGAGATCCAGTTT
GGTTAGTACCGGGCCCTACGCGTCTGCAGTATTTAGCATGCCCCACCCATCTGCAAGGCATTCTGGATAG
TGTCAAAACAGCCGGAAATCAAGTCCGTTTATCTCAAACTTTAGCATTTTGGGAATAAATGATATTTGCT
ATGCTGGTTAAATTAGATTTTAGTTAAATTTCCTGCTGAAGCTCTAGTACGATAAGCAACTTGACCTAAG
TGTAAAGTTGAGACTTCCTTCAGGTTTATATAGCTTGTGCGCCGCTTGGGTACCTCGTAATTTCTACTCT
TGTAGATACGAATTAATTAATGTTAATTAATAATTTCTACTGTCGTAGATGTAGCCGGGAGAATCGATTG
TAGTTTTTTAGCCGAACTGTTTCACACTCACGCGTCCAAGGTCGGGCAGGAAGAGGGCCTATTTCCCATG
ATTCCTTCATATTTGCATATACGATACAAGGCTGTTAGAGAGATAATTAGAATTAATTTGACTGTAAACA
CAAAGATATTAGTACAAAATACGTGACGTAGAAAGTAATAATTTCTTGGGTAGTTTGCAGTTTTAAAATT
ATGTTTTAAAATGGACTATCATATGCTTACCGTAACTTGAAAGTATTTCGATTTCTTGGCTTTATATATC
TTGTGGAAAGGACGAAACACCGGTAATTTCTACTCTTGTAGATTATAGGGATAACAGGGTAATAGCTAAT
TTCTACTGTCGTAGATACGTTGCTAGCACATCGCACTAGTTTTTTGGATCCAATTCTACCGGGTAGGGGA
GGCGCTTTTCCCAAGGCAGTCTGGAGCATGCGCTTTAGCAGCCCCGCTGGGCACTTGGCGCTACACAAGT
GGCCTCTGGCCTCGCACACATTCCACATCCACCGGTAGGCGCCAACCGGCTCCGTTCTTTGGTGGCCCCT
TCGCGCCACCTTCTACTCCTCCCCTAGTCAGGAAGTTCCCCCCCGCCCCGCAGCTCGCGTCGTGCAGGAC
GTGACAAATGGAAGTAGCACGTCTCACTAGTCTCGTGCAGATGGACAGCACCGCTGAGCAATGGAAGCGG
GTAGGCCTTTGGGGCAGCGGCCAATAGCAGCTTTGCTCCTTCGCTTTCTGGGCTCAGAGGCTGGGAAGGG
GTGGGTCCGGGGGCGGGCTCAGGGGCGGGCTCAGGGGCGGGGCGGGCGCCCGAAGGTCCTCCGGAGGCCC
GGCATTCTGCACGCTTCAAAAGCGCACGTCTGCCGCGCTGTTCTCCTCTTCCTCATCTCCGGGCCTTTCG
ACCTGCATCCATCTAGATCTCGAGCAGCTGAAGCTTACCATGACCGAGTACAAGCCCACGGTGCGCCTCG
CCACCCGCGACGACGTCCCCAGGGCCGTACGCACCCTCGCCGCCGCGTTCGCCGACTACCCCGCCACGCG
CCACACCGTCGATCCGGACCGCCACATCGAGCGGGTCACCGAGCTGCAAGAACTCTTCCTCACGCGCGTC
GGGCTCGACATCGGCAAGGTGTGGGTCGCGGACGACGGCGCCGCGGTGGCGGTCTGGACCACGCCGGAGA
GCGTCGAAGCGGGGGCGGTGTTCGCCGAGATCGGCCCGCGCATGGCCGAGTTGAGCGGTTCCCGGCTGGC
CGCGCAGCAACAGATGGAAGGCCTCCTGGCGCCGCACCGGCCCAAGGAGCCCGCGTGGTTCCTGGCCACC
GTCGGAGTCTCGCCCGACCACCAGGGCAAGGGTCTGGGCAGCGCCGTCGTGCTCCCCGGAGTGGAGGCGG
CCGAGCGCGCCGGGGTGCCCGCCTTCCTGGAGACCTCCGCGCCCCGCAACCTCCCCTTCTACGAGCGGCT
CGGCTTCACCGTCACCGCCGACGTCGAGGTGCCCGAAGGACCGCGCACCTGGTGCATGACCCGCAAGCCC
GGTGCCTGAACGCGTTAAGTCGACAATCAACCTCTGGATTACAAAATTTGTGAAAGATTGACTGGTATTC
TTAACTATGTTGCTCCTTTTACGCTATGTGGATACGCTGCTTTAATGCCTTTGTATCATGCTATTGCTTC
CCGTATGGCTTTCATTTTCTCCTCCTTGTATAAATCCTGGTTGCTGTCTCTTTATGAGGAGTTGTGGCCC
GTTGTCAGGCAACGTGGCGTGGTGTGCACTGTGTTTGCTGACGCAACCCCCACTGGTTGGGGCATTGCCA
CCACCTGTCAGCTCCTTTCCGGGACTTTCGCTTTCCCCCTCCCTATTGCCACGGCGGAACTCATCGCCGC
CTGCCTTGCCCGCTGCTGGACAGGGGCTCGGCTGTTGGGCACTGACAATTCCGTGGTGTTGTCGGGGAAA
TCATCGTCCTTTCCTTGGCTGCTCGCCTGTGTTGCCACCTGGATTCTGCGCGGGACGTCCTTCTGCTACG
TCCCTTCGGCCCTCAATCCAGCGGACCTTCCTTCCCGCGGCCTGCTGCCGGCTCTGCGGCCTCTTCCGCG
TCTTCGCCTTCGCCCTCAGACGAGTCGGATCTCCCTTTGGGCCGCCTCCCCGCGTCGACTTTAAGACCAA
TGACTTACAAGGCAGCTGTAGATCTTAGCCACTTTTTAAAAGAAAAGGGGGGACTGGAAGGGCTAATTCA
CTCCCAACGAAGACAAGATCTGCTTTTTGCTTGTACTGGGTCTCTCTGGTTAGACCAGATCTGAGCCTGG
GAGCTCTCTGGCTAACTAGGGAACCCACTGCTTAAGCCTCAATAAAGCTTGCCTTGAGTGCTTCAAGTAG
TGTGTGCCCGTCTGTTGTGTGACTCTGGTAACTAGAGATCCCTCAGACCCTTTTAGTCAGTGTGGAAAAT
CTCTAGCAGGGCCAGTTTAAACCCGCTGATCAGCCTCGACTGTGCCTTCTAGTTGCCAGCCATCTGTTGT
TTGCCCCTCCCCCGTGCCTTCCTTGACCCTGGAAGGTGCCACTCCCACTGTCCTTTCCTAATAAAATGAG
GAAATTGCATCGCATTGTCTGAGTAGGTGTCATTCTATTCTGGGGGGTGGGGTGGGGCAGGACAGCAAGG
GGGAGGATTGGGAAGACAATAGCAGGCATGCTGGGGATGCGGTGGGCTCTATGGCTTCTGAGGCGGAAAG
AACCAGCTGGGGCTCTAGGGGGTATCCCC
[124 nt withheld, positions 5700-5823]
C
[91 nt withheld, positions 5825-5915]
A
[49 nt withheld, positions 5917-5965]
CCTTTGACGTTGGAGTCCACGTTCTTT
[37 nt withheld, positions 5993-6029]
ACCCTATCTCGGTCTATTCTTTTGATTTATAAGGGATTTTGCCGATTTCGGCCTATTGGTTAAAAAATGA
GCTGATTTAACAAAAATTTAACGCGAATTAATTCTGTGGAATGTGTGTCAGTTAGGGTGTGGAAAGTCCC
CAGGCTCCCCAGCAGGCAGAAGTATGCAAAGCATGCATCTCAATTAGTCAGCAACCAGGTGTGGAAAGTC
CCCAGGCTCCCCAGCAGGCAGAAGTATGCAAAGCATGCATCTCAATTAGTCAGCAACCATAGTCCCGCCC
CTAACTCCGCCCATCCCGCCCCTAACTCCGCCCAGTTCCGCCCATTCTCCGCCCCATGGCTGACTAATTT
TTTTTATTTATGCAGAGGCCGAGGCCGCCTCTGCCTCTGAGCTATTCCAGAAGTAGTGAGGAGGCTTTTT
TGGAGGCCTAGGCTTTTGCAAAAAGCTCCCGGGAGCTTGTATATCCATTTTCGGATCTGATCAGCACGTG
TTGACAATTAATCATCGGCATAGTATATCGGCATAGTATAATACGACAAGGTGAGGAACTAAACCATGGC
CAAGTTGACCAGTGCCGTTCCGGTGCTCACCGCGCGCGACGTCGCCGGAGCGGTCGAGTTCTGGACCGAC
CGGCTCGGGTTCTCCCGGGACTTCGTGGAGGACGACTTCGCCGGTGTGGTCCGGGACGACGTGACCCTGT
TCATCAGCGCGGTCCAGGACCAGGTGGTGCCGGACAACACCCTGGCCTGGGTGTGGGTGCGCGGCCTGGA
CGAGCTGTACGCCGAGTGGTCGGAGGTCGTGTCCACGAACTTCCGGGACGCCTCCGGGCCGGCCATGACC
GAGATCGGCGAGCAGCCGTGGGGGCGGGAGTTCGCCCTGCGCGACCCGGCCGGCAACTGCGTGCACTTCG
TGGCCGAGGAGCAGGACTGACACGTGCTACGAGATTTCGATTCCACCGCCGCCTTCTATGAAAGGTTGGG
CTTCGGAATCGTTTTCCGGGACGCCGGCTGGATGATCCTCCAGCGCGGGGATCTCATGCTGGAGTTCTTC
GCCCACCCCAACTTGTTTATTGCAGCTTATAATGGTTACAAATAAAGCAATAGCATCACAAATTTCACAA
ATAAAGCATTTTTTTCACTGCATTCTAGTTGTGGTTTGTCCAAACTCATCAATGTATCTTATCATGTCTG
TATACCGTCGACCTCTAGCTAGAGCTTGGCGTAATCATGGTCATAGCTGTTTCCTGTGTGAAATTGTTAT
CCGCTCACAATTCCACACAACATACGAGCCGGAAGCATAAAGTGTAAAGCCTGGGGTGCCTAATGAGTGA
GCTAACTCACATTAATTGCGTTGCGCTCACTGCCCGCTTTCCAGTCGGGAAACCTGTCGTGCCAGCTGCA
TTAATGAATCGGCCAACGCGCGGGGAGAGGCGGTTTGCGTATTGGGCGCTCTTCCGCTTCCTCGCTCACT
GACTCGCTGCGCTCGGTCGTTCGGCTGCGGCGAGCGGTATCAGCTCACTCAAAGGCGGTAATACGGTTAT
CCACAGAATCAGGGGATAACGCAGGAAAGAACATGTGAGCAAAAGGCCAGCAAAAGGCCAGGAACCGTAA
AAAGGCCGCGTTGCTGGCGTTTTTCCATAGGCTCCGCCCCCCTGACGAGCATCACAAAAATCGACGCTCA
AGTCAGAGGTGGCGAAACCCGACAGGACTATAAAGATACCAGGCGTTTCCCCCTGGAAGCTCCCTCGTGC
GCTCTCCTGTTCCGACCCTGCCGCTTACCGGATACCTGTCCGCCTTTCTCCCTTCGGGAAGCGTGGCGCT
TTCTCATAGCTCACGCTGTAGGTATCTCAGTTCGGTGTAGGTCGTTCGCTCCAAGCTGGGCTGTGTGCAC
GAACCCCCCGTTCAGCCCGACCGCTGCGCCTTATCCGGTAACTATCGTCTTGAGTCCAACCCGGTAAGAC
ACGACTTATCGCCACTGGCAGCAGCCACTGGTAACAGGATTAGCAGAGCGAGGTATGTAGGCGGTGCTAC
AGAGTTCTTGAAGTGGTGGCCTAACTACGGCTACACTAGAAGAACAGTATTTGGTATCTGCGCTCTGCTG
AAGCCAGTTACCTTCGGAAAAAGAGTTGGTAGCTCTTGATCCGGCAAACAAACCACCGCTGGTAGCGGTG
GTTTTTTTGTTTGCAAGCAGCAGATTACGCGCAGAAAAAAAGGATCTCAAGAAGATCCTTTGATCTTTTC
TACGGGGTCTGACGCTCAGTGGAACGAAAACTCACGTTAAGGGATTTTGGTCATGAGATTATCAAAAAGG
ATCTTCACCTAGATCCTTTTAAATTAAAAATGAAGTTTTAAATCAATCTAAAGTATATATGAGTAAACTT
GGTCTGACAGTTACCAATGCTTAATCAGTGAGGCACCTATCTCAGCGATCTGTCTATTTCGTTCATCCAT
AGTTGCCTGACTCCCCGTCGTGTAGATAACTACGATACGGGAGGGCTTACCATCTGGCCCCAGTGCTGCA
ATGATACCGCGAGACCCACGCTCACCGGCTCCAGATTTATCAGCAATAAACCAGCCAGCCGGAAGGGCCG
AGCGCAGAAGTGGTCCTGCAACTTTATCCGCCTCCATCCAGTCTATTAATTGTTGCCGGGAAGCTAGAGT
AAGTAGTTCGCCAGTTAATAGTTTGCGCAACGTTGTTGCCATTGCTACAGGCATCGTGGTGTCACGCTCG
TCGTTTGGTATGGCTTCATTCAGCTCCGGTTCCCAACGATCAAGGCGAGTTACATGATCCCCCATGTTGT
GCAAAAAAGCGGTTAGCTCCTTCGGTCCTCCGATCGTTGTCAGAAGTAAGTTGGCCGCAGTGTTATCACT
CATGGTTATGGCAGCACTGCATAATTCTCTTACTGTCATGCCATCCGTAAGATGCTTTTCTGTGACTGGT
GAGTACTCAACCAAGTCATTCTGAGAATAGTGTATGCGGCGACCGAGTTGCTCTTGCCCGGCGTCAATAC
GGGATAATACCGCGCCACATAGCAGAACTTTAAAAGTGCTCATCATTGGAAAACGTTCTTCGGGGCGAAA
ACTCTCAAGGATCTTACCGCTGTTGAGATCCAGTTCGATGTAACCCACTCGTGCACCCAACTGATCTTCA
GCATCTTTTACTTTCACCAGCGTTTCTGGGTGAGCAAAAACAGGAAGGCAAAATGCCGCAAAAAAGGGAA
TAAGGGCGACACGGAAATGTTGAATACTCATACTCTTCCTTTTTCAATATTATTGAAGCATTTATCAGGG
TTATTGTCTCATGAGCGGATACATATTTGAATGTATTTAGAAAAATAAACAAATAGGGGTTCCGCGCACA
TTTCCCCGAAAAGTGCCACCTGAC
